>Addgene plasmid #230778 | AiP20046 - pAAV-AiE3089m-minBG-SYFP2-WPRE3-BGHpA | addgene full sequence | sequence record 466357 | Addgene NGS Result
[46 nt withheld, positions 1-46]
A
[95 nt withheld, positions 48-142]
TATGCGGTGTGAAATACCGCACAGATGCGTAAGGAGAAAATACCGCATCAGGCGCCCCTGCAGGCAGCTG
CGCGCTCGCTCGCTCACTGAGGCCGCCCGGGCAAAGCCCGGGCGTCGGGCGACCTTTGGTCGCCCGGCCT
CAGTGAGCGAGCGAGCGCGCAGAGAGGGAGTGGCCAACTCCATCACTAGGGGTTCCTGCGGCCGCTCGGT
CCGCACGTGAGATCTCATGCCTGCTATTGTCTTCCCAATCCTCCCCCTTGCTGTCCTGCCCCACCCCACC
CCCCAGAATAGAATGACACCTACTCAGACAATGCGATGCAATTTCCTCATTTTATTAGGAAAGGACAGTG
GGAGTGGCACCTTCCAGGGTCAAGGAAGGCACGGGGGAGGGGCAAACAACAGATGGCTGGCAACTAGAAG
GCACAGTCGAAGATCTCTCGAGCCACGGAATTGTCAGTGCCCAACAGCCGAGCCCCTGTCCAGCAGCGGG
CAAGGCAGGCGGCGATGAGTTCCGCCGTGGCAAGAACTAACCAGGATTTATACAAGGAGGAGAAAATGAA
AGCCATACGGGAAGCAATAGCATGATACAAAGGCATTAAAGCAGCGTATCCACATAGCGTAAAAGGAGCA
ACATAGTTAAGAATACCAGTCAATCTTTCACAAATTTTGTAATCCAGAGGTTGATTATGATATCGAATTC
GCGGCCGCGGCGCGCCGTCGACTTACTTGTACAGCTCGTCCATGCCGAGAGTGATCCCGGCGGCGGTCAC
GAACTCCAGCAGGACCATGTGATCGCGCTTCTCGTTGGGGTCTTTGCTCAGCTTGGACTGGTAGCTCAGG
TAGTGGTTGTCGGGCAGCAGCACGGGGCCGTCGCCGATGGGGGTGTTCTGCTGGTAGTGGTCGGCGAGCT
GCACGCCGCCGTCCTCGATGTTGTGGCGGATCTTGAAGTTGGCCTTGATGCCGTTCTTCTGCTTGTCGGC
GGTGATATAGACGTTGTGGCTGTTGTAGTTGTACTCCAGCTTGTGCCCCAGGATGTTGCCGTCCTCCTTG
AAGTCGATGCCCTTCAGCTCGATGCGGTTCACCAGGGTGTCGCCCTCGAACTTCACCTCGGCGCGGGTCT
TGTAGTTGCCGTCGTCCTTGAAGAAGATGGTGCGCTCCTGGACGTAGCCTTCGGGCATGGCGGACTTGAA
GAAGTCGTGCTGCTTCATGTGGTCGGGGTAGCGGGCGAAGCACTGCACGCCGTAGCCCAGGGTGGTCACG
AGGGTGGGCCAGGGCACGGGCAGCTTGCCGGTGGTGCAGATCAGCTTCAGGGTCAGCTTGCCGTAGGTGG
CATCGCCCTCGCCCTCGCCGGACACGCTGAACTTGTGGCCGTTTACGTCGCCGTCCAGCTCGACCAGGAT
GGGCACCACCCCGGTGAACAGCTCCTCGCCCTTGCTCACCATGGTGGCGACCGGTAGCGCTAGCTTCGAA
AGATCTGGATCCCAGAAGCAAATGTAAGCAATAGATGGCTCTGCCCTGACTTTTATGCCCAGCCCGAGCT
CCGCCGGCGAGAAGCTCCCAGCTCTACAGATGTTGGAATGAGCTGGTTCATGTGATTGTTGAGTTGAACA
AGCTCCCAGATCCATAGCCGAAGCTTGAGGACCAGGTTGGCTGACAGTGTGGTTCCCATTTAAAAGGCAC
CGCCTATGCTATAGTTCATGTCTGAAGGCAGGGAAAATCCAGAGTCTCACCTCAAATACTATCAGGCAGA
AGACATTCTCCTGTCCTCAAGCCTTTTTTTTTTTTTTTTAAATATATGTTCAGGCTTTCAACAGATTGCA
TGAGGCCACCCACTTTAGCGAGAACAATCTGCTTACTTTGTCTACTGACTCAATAGTGAAACTCTTCCAA
ACTCCCTCATAGACACACCCCAAATAATGTTTGAACAGAAGTCTGGGCACCTCATCATAACCATCTGTCA
TGGTTAATTTCACATGCCACCTTGATGACCTCTAGAATCACCTGGGCAATGGGTCTCCGGGCATGTCTGT
AGGGAATGATCTTGCTAGGTTAACTGAGGTTGGAGGACTCATCCACGGTGGGTGGCACCATTCCCTAGGC
TGGGTTCTAGGCTATGTACAAAAGAGGAAGCAAACGACGCGTGCGGCCGCAGGAACCCCTAGTGATGGAG
TTGGCCACTCCCTCTCTGCGCGCTCGCTCGCTCACTGAGGCCGGGCGACCAAAGGTCGCCCGACGCCCGG
GCGGCCTCAGTGAGCGAGCGAGCGCGCAGCTGCCTGCAGGACATGTGAGCAAAAGGCCAGCAAAAGGCCA
GGAACCGTAAAAAGGCCGCGTTGCTGGCGTTTTTCCATAGGCTCCGCCCCCCTGACGAGCATCACAAAAA
TCGACGCTCAAGTCAGAGGTGGCGAAACCCGACAGGACTATAAAGATACCAGGCGTTTCCCCCTGGAAGC
TCCCTCGTGCGCTCTCCTGTTCCGACCCTGCCGCTTACCGGATACCTGTCCGCCTTTCTCCCTTCGGGAA
GCGTGGCGCTTTCTCATAGCTCACGCTGTAGGTATCTCAGTTCGGTGTAGGTCGTTCGCTCCAAGCTGGG
CTGTGTGCACGAACCCCCCGTTCAGCCCGACCGCTGCGCCTTATCCGGTAACTATCGTCTTGAGTCCAAC
CCGGTAAGACACGACTTATCGCCACTGGCAGCAGCCACTGGTAACAGGATTAGCAGAGCGAGGTATGTAG
GCGGTGCTACAGAGTTCTTGAAGTGGTGGCCTAACTACGGCTACACTAGAAGAACAGTATTTGGTATCTG
CGCTCTGCTGAAGCCAGTTACCTTCGGAAAAAGAGTTGGTAGCTCTTGATCCGGCAAACAAACCACCGCT
GGTAGCGGTGGTTTTTTTGTTTGCAAGCAGCAGATTACGCGCAGAAAAAAAGGATCTCAAGAAGATCCTT
TGATCTTTTCTACGGGGTCTGACGCTCAGTGGAACGAAAACTCACGTTAAGGGATTTTGGTCATGAGATT
ATCAAAAAGGATCTTCACCTAGATCCTTTTAAATTAAAAATGAAGTTTTAAATCAATCTAAAGTATATAT
GAGTAAACTTGGTCTGACAGTTACCAATGCTTAATCAGTGAGGCACCTATCTCAGCGATCTGTCTATTTC
GTTCATCCATAGTTGCCTGACTCCCCGTCGTGTAGATAACTACGATACGGGAGGGCTTACCATCTGGCCC
CAGTGCTGCAATGATACCGCGAGACCCACGCTCACCGGCTCCAGATTTATCAGCAATAAACCAGCCAGCC
GGAAGGGCCGAGCGCAGAAGTGGTCCTGCAACTTTATCCGCCTCCATCCAGTCTATTAATTGTTGCCGGG
AAGCTAGAGTAAGTAGTTCGCCAGTTAATAGTTTGCGCAACGTTGTTGCCATTGCTACAGGCATCGTGGT
GTCACGCTCGTCGTTTGGTATGGCTTCATTCAGCTCCGGTTCCCAACGATCAAGGCGAGTTACATGATCC
CCCATGTTGTGCAAAAAAGCGGTTAGCTCCTTCGGTCCTCCGATCGTTGTCAGAAGTAAGTTGGCCGCAG
TGTTATCACTCATGGTTATGGCAGCACTGCATAATTCTCTTACTGTCATGCCATCCGTAAGATGCTTTTC
TGTGACTGGTGAGTACTCAACCAAGTCATTCTGAGAATAGTGTATGCGGCGACCGAGTTGCTCTTGCCCG
GCGTCAATACGGGATAATACCGCGCCACATAGCAGAACTTTAAAAGTGCTCATCATTGGAAAACGTTCTT
CGGGGCGAAAACTCTCAAGGATCTTACCGCTGTTGAGATCCAGTTCGATGTAACCCACTCGTGCACCCAA
CTGATCTTCAGCATCTTTTACTTTCACCAGCGTTTCTGGGTGAGCAAAAACAGGAAGGCAAAATGCCGCA
AAAAAGGGAATAAGGGCGACACGGAAATGTTGAATACTCATACTCTTCCTTTTTCAATATTATTGAAGCA
TTTATCAGGGTTATTGTCTCATGAGCGGATACATATTTGAATGTATTTAGAAAAATAAACAAATAGGGGT
TCCGCGCACATTTCCCCGAAAAGTGCCACCTGACGTCTAAGAAACCATTATTATCATGACATTAACCTAT
AAAAATAGGCGTATCACGAGGCCCTTTCGTCTCGCGCGTTTCGGTGATGACGGTGAAAACCTCTGACACA
TGCAGCTCCCGGAGACGGTCACAGCTTGTCTGTAAGCGGATGCCGGGAGCAGACAAGCCCGTCAGGGCGC
GTCAGCGGGTGTTGGCGGGTGTCGGGGCTGGCTTAACTATGCGGCATCAGAGCAGATTGTACTGAGAGTG
CACCATAAAATTGTAAACGTTAATATTTTGTTAAAATTCGCGTTAAATTTTTGTTAAATCAGCTCATTTT
TTAACCAATAGACCGAAATCGGCAAAATCCCTTATAAATCAAAAGAATAGCCCGAGATAGAGT
[37 nt withheld, positions 4616-4652]
AAAGAACGTGGACTCCAACGTCAAAGG
[141 nt withheld, positions 4680-4820]
G
Features (pLannotate 1.2.2; 14 found; start..end, strand, type, name):
    143..194     +  misc_feature   bom (fragment): basis of mobility region from pBR322
    199..339     -  repeat_region  AAV2 ITR: inverted terminal repeat of adeno-associated virus serotype 2 inverted
    457..568     -  polyA_signal   bGH poly(A) signal: bovine growth hormone polyadenylation signal
    585..665     -  misc_feature   WPRE (fragment): woodchuck hepatitis virus posttranscriptional regulatory element
    671..828     -  misc_feature   WPRE (fragment): woodchuck hepatitis virus posttranscriptional regulatory element
    868..1584    -  CDS            SYFP2: SYFP2 is a basic (constitutively fluorescent) yellow fluorescent protein published in 2006, derived from Aequorea victoria. It is reported to be a very rapidly-maturing monomer with moderate acid sensitivity.
   2328..2355    -  repeat_region  AAV2 ITR (fragment): inverted terminal repeat of adeno-associated virus serotype 2 inverted
   2384..2411    -  repeat_region  AAV2 ITR (fragment): inverted terminal repeat of adeno-associated virus serotype 2 inverted
   2484..3072    -  rep_origin     ori: high-copy-number ColE1/pMB1/pBR322/pUC origin of replication
   3243..4103    -  CDS            AmpR: β-lactamase; bla; confers resistance to ampicillin, carbenicillin, and related antibiotics
   4104..4208    -  promoter       AmpR promoter: bla
   4303..4338    +  CDS            rop (fragment): Rop protein, which maintains plasmids at low copy number; rop
   4440..4489    +  misc_feature   bom (fragment): basis of mobility region from pBR322
   4490..124     -  rep_origin     f1 ori (across the origin) (sequence partly withheld): f1 bacteriophage origin of replication; arrow indicates direction of (+) strand synthesis
