[The description below was written by a language model from this plasmid's Addgene catalogue record and pLannotate feature annotations shown in this document.]
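Description:
AiP20046 - pAAV-AiE3089m-minBG-SYFP2-WPRE3-BGHpA is an AAV transfer plasmid built on a pAAV2 backbone, about 4.8 kb in the sequenced record, for producing recombinant adeno-associated virus that reports enhancer activity in the brain. It is maintained in bacteria as a high-copy plasmid through a ColE1/pUC-type origin and selected with ampicillin through the β-lactamase gene and its native promoter. An f1 phage origin and short remnants of pBR322 bom and rop sequences are also present in the backbone. The recorded growth strain is a recombination-deficient type commonly chosen to keep ITR repeats stable.

The payload lies between AAV2 inverted terminal repeats, which are the cis elements needed for genome replication and packaging into capsids. One ITR is annotated in full, while the other is detected only as two short fragments. The expression cassette runs on the minus strand of the record. The enhancer AiE3089m sits upstream of a minimal beta-globin promoter (minBG), which has little activity on its own, so transcription depends on the enhancer. Neither element is annotated in the feature table, but an unannotated stretch between the SYFP2 coding sequence and the fragmentary ITR is where they would be expected. The cassette drives SYFP2, a fast-maturing monomeric yellow fluorescent protein derived from Aequorea victoria. It is followed by WPRE3, a shortened woodchuck post-transcriptional element (detected as two WPRE fragments) that boosts transcript expression, and by the bovine growth hormone polyadenylation signal.

According to the record, the enhancer is designed to direct AAV-mediated transgene expression to specific populations of brain cells, and the plasmid belongs to a suite of enhancer AAVs for genetic access to cortical cell types. The record does not state which cell population AiE3089m targets.
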