Addgene plasmid #230778: AiP20046 - pAAV-AiE3089m-minBG-SYFP2-WPRE3-BGHpA
Purpose: AiE3089m is an enhancer sequence, designed to drive AAV-mediated transgene expression in specific populations of brain cells
Depositing lab: Allen Institute for Brain Science & Bosiljka Tasic. Depositing organization: Allen Institute. Publication: A suite of enhancer AAVs and transgenic mouse lines for genetic access to cortical cell types. Ben-Simon Y, Hooper M, Narayan S, Daigle TL, Dwivedi D, Way SW, Oster A, Stafford DA, Mich JK, Taormina MJ, Martinez RA, Opitz-Araya X, Roth JR, Alexander JR, Allen S, Amster A, Arbuckle J, Ayala A, Baker PM, Bakken TE, Barcelli T, Barta S, Bendrick J, Bertagnolli D, Bielstein C, Bishwakarma P, Bowlus J, Boyer G, Brouner K, Casian B, Casper T, Chakka AB, Chakrabarty R, Chance RK, Chavan S, Clark M, Colbert K, Collman F, Daniel S, Departee M, DiValentin P, Donadio N, Dotson N, Egdorf T, Fliss T, Gabitto M, Garcia J, Gary A, Gasperini M, Gloe J, Goldy J, Gore BB, Graybuck L, Greisman N, Haeseleer F, Halterman C, Haradon Z, Hastings SD, Helback O, Ho W, Hockemeyer D, Huang C, Huff S, Hunker A, Johansen N, Jones D, Juneau Z, Kalmbach B, Kannan M, Khem S, Kussick E, Kutsal R, Larsen R, Lee C, Lee AY, Leibly M, Lenz GH, Li S, Liang E, Lusk N, Madigan Z, Malloy J, Malone J, McCue R, Melchor J, Mollenkopf T, Moosman S, Morin E, Newman D, Ng L, Ngo K, Omstead V, Otto S, Oyama A, Pena N, Pham T, Phillips E, Pom CA, Potekhina L, Ransford S, Ray PL, Rette D, Reynoldson C, Rimorin C, Rocha D, Ruiz A, Sanchez REA, Sawyer L, Sedeno-Cortes A, Sevigny JP, Shapovalova N, Shepard N, Shulga L, Sigler AR, Siverts L, Soliman S, Somasundaram S, Staats B, Stewart K, Szelenyi E, Tieu M, Trader C, Tran A, van Velthoven CTJ, Walker M, Wang Y, Weed N, Wirthlin M, Wood T, Wynalda B, Yao Z, Zhou T, Ariza J, Dee N, Reding M, Ronellenfitch K, Mufti S, Sunkin SM, Smith KA, Esposito L, Waters J, Thyagarajan B, Yao S, Lein ES, Zeng H, Levi BP, Ngai J, Ting JT, Tasic B. Cell. 2025 May 16:S0092-8674(25)00513-6. doi: 10.1016/j.cell.2025.05.002. PubMed 40403729.
Backbone
  Vector backbone: pAAV2
  Vector type: AAV
Growth in bacteria
  Bacterial resistance: Ampicillin, 100 μg/mL
  Growth temperature: 37°C
  Growth strain: NEB Stable
  Copy number: High Copy
Gene/Insert
  Gene/Insert name: SYFP2
  Species: Synthetic
  Promoter: minBG
  Cloning method: Gibson Cloning
Terms and licenses: Academic/Nonprofit Terms; Industry Terms: Not Available to Industry
How to cite: AiP20046 - pAAV-AiE3089m-minBG-SYFP2-WPRE3-BGHpA was a gift from Allen Institute for Brain Science & Bosiljka Tasic (Addgene plasmid # 230778 ; http://n2t.net/addgene:230778 ; RRID:Addgene_230778)
